Addgene plasmid #108189: pET15b+1(G108C)X
Purpose: Expresses PCNA1(G108C)-PdX fusion protein in E. coli
Depositing lab: Teruyuki Nagamune. Depositing organization: The University of Tokyo. Publication: Artificial Self-Sufficient Cytochrome P450 Containing Multiple Auxiliary Proteins Demonstrates Improved Monooxygenase Activity. Haga T, Hirakawa H, Nagamune T. Biotechnol J. 2018 Dec;13(12):e1800088. doi: 10.1002/biot.201800088. Epub 2018 Aug 14. PubMed 30039932.
Backbone
  Vector backbone: pET-15b
  Backbone manufacturer: Merck Millipore
  Backbone size w/o insert (bp): 5697
  Total vector size (bp): 6861
  Modifications to backbone: A SapI site was mutated.
  Vector type: Bacterial Expression
Growth in bacteria
  Bacterial resistance: Ampicillin, 100 μg/mL
  Growth temperature: 37°C
  Growth strain: DH5alpha
  Growth instructions: Supplement with 1% glucose is recommended to suppress leaky expression.
  Copy number: Low Copy
Gene/Insert
  Gene/Insert name: PCNA1(G108C)-PdX fusion protein
  Species: Synthetic; Sulfolobus solfataricus P2, Pseudomonas putida
  Insert size (bp): 1164
  Mutation: G108C (PCNA1); C73S/C85S (PdX)
  Promoter: T7 promoter
  Tag / fusion protein: His6 tag (N terminal on backbone)
  Cloning method: Restriction Enzyme; 5′ cloning site NdeI (not destroyed); 3′ cloning site BamHI (not destroyed)
  Sequencing primers: 5′ T7; 3′ T7 Terminal
Resource information
  A portion of this plasmid was derived from a plasmid made by: Masahiro Goto, Kyushu University
Terms and licenses: Academic/Nonprofit Terms; Industry Terms: Not Available to Industry
How to cite: pET15b+1(G108C)X was a gift from Teruyuki Nagamune (Addgene plasmid # 108189 ; http://n2t.net/addgene:108189 ; RRID:Addgene_108189)
