[The description below was written by a language model from this plasmid's Addgene catalogue record and pLannotate feature annotations shown in this document.]
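Description:
pET15b+1(G108C)X is a bacterial expression plasmid built on the pET-15b backbone, in which one SapI site has been mutated. It produces a PCNA1–putidaredoxin fusion protein in E. coli. It replicates from a pBR322-type ColE1 origin, and the adjacent rop gene and bom region fit the catalogue's low-copy designation. Selection is by ampicillin through the β-lactamase gene. The tetracycline-resistance sequences in the feature table are only fragments left over from pBR322 and do not provide a usable marker. The catalogue lists a total size of 6,861 bp, whereas the sequenced record is 6,917 nt; the record does not explain this small difference.

Expression is driven by a T7 promoter followed by a lac operator and the T7 gene 10 ribosome binding site. The plasmid also carries lacI, so transcription needs a host that supplies T7 RNA polymerase, is held off by the lac repressor, and is induced with IPTG. The open reading frame begins with the backbone's N-terminal His6 tag and a thrombin cleavage site; the "capTEV" hit in the annotation is a short fragment that probably just reflects the histidine tag. The 1,164 bp insert, cloned between NdeI and BamHI, follows. It encodes Sulfolobus solfataricus PCNA1, a subunit of the heterotrimeric sliding clamp, carrying a G108C substitution. After an unannotated stretch, presumably a linker, comes Pseudomonas putida putidaredoxin (camB, PdX) with C73S and C85S substitutions. A T7 terminator closes the unit.

Putidaredoxin is the iron–sulfur protein that carries electrons from putidaredoxin reductase to cytochrome P450cam. According to the associated publication title, the construct belongs to work on artificial self-sufficient P450 systems containing multiple auxiliary proteins. The record does not state the specific role of the cysteine substitutions.
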