Features (pLannotate 1.2.2; 22 found; start..end, strand, type, name):
      1..19      +  promoter       T7 promoter: promoter for bacteriophage T7 RNA polymerase
     20..44      +  protein_bind   lac operator: The lac repressor binds to the lac operator to inhibit transcription in E. coli. This inhibition can be relieved by adding lactose or isopropyl-β-D-thiogalactopyranoside (IPTG). lac repressor encoded by lacI
     59..81      +  RBS            RBS: efficient ribosome binding site from bacteriophage T7 gene 10 (Olins and Rangwala, 1989)
    100..116     +  CDS            capTEV™ (fragment): composite tag for in vivo biotinylation, TEV protease cleavage, and 6xHis tagging
    127..144     +  CDS            thrombin site: thrombin recognition and cleavage site
    148..894     +  CDS            pcn1: PCNA1_SACS2 - Also known as pcnA-like. Experimental evidence at protein level: Swiss-Prot protein existence level 1. One of the sliding clamp subunits that acts as a moving platform for DNA processing. Responsible for tethering the catalytic subunit of DNA polymerase to DNA during high-speed replication. Heterotrimer stimulates the Holliday junction resolvase Hjc. DNA polymerase I, DNA ligase and the flap endonuclease may be constitutively associated with the PCNA heterotrimer forming a scanning complex able to couple DNA synthesis and Okazaki fragment maturation. From Saccharolobus solfataric
    985..1305    +  CDS            camB: PUTX_PSEPU - Experimental evidence at protein level: Swiss-Prot protein existence level 1. The oxidation of camphor by cytochrome P450-CAM requires the participation of a flavoprotein, putidaredoxin reductase, and an iron- sulfur protein, putidaredoxin, to mediate the transfer of electrons from NADH to P450 for oxygen activation. From Pseudomonas putida (Arthrobacter siderocapsulatus).
   1316..1365    +  CDS            SET1 (fragment): solubility-enhancement tag derived from T7 phage gene 10B
   1373..1420    +  terminator     T7 terminator: transcription terminator for bacteriophage T7 RNA polymerase
   1443..1547    -  CDS            TcR (fragment): tetracycline efflux protein; tet; confers resistance to tetracycline
   1595..1623    -  promoter       tet promoter: E. coli promoter for tetracycline efflux protein gene
   1736..1840    +  promoter       AmpR promoter: bla
   1841..2701    +  CDS            AmpR: β-lactamase; bla; confers resistance to ampicillin, carbenicillin, and related antibiotics
   2872..3460    +  rep_origin     ori: high-copy-number ColE1/pMB1/pBR322/pUC origin of replication
   3705..3844    -  misc_feature   bom: basis of mobility region from pBR322
   3946..4137    -  CDS            rop: Rop protein, which maintains plasmids at low copy number; rop
   4154..4534    +  CDS            YPB1_ECOLX: Protein predicted: Swiss-Prot protein existence level 4. From Escherichia coli.
   4776..5400    -  CDS            TcR (fragment): tetracycline efflux protein; tet; confers resistance to tetracycline
   5415..5436    -  protein_bind   CAP binding site: CAP binding activates transcription in the presence of cAMP. E. coli catabolite activator protein
   5449..6531    -  CDS            lacI: lac repressor; lacI; The lac repressor binds to the lac operator to inhibit transcription in E. coli. This inhibition can be relieved by adding lactose or isopropyl-β-D-thiogalactopyranoside (IPTG).
   6532..6609    -  promoter       lacI promoter: lacI
   6617..6896    -  CDS            TcR (fragment): tetracycline efflux protein; tet; confers resistance to tetracycline
>Addgene plasmid #108189 | pET15b+1(G108C)X | addgene full sequence | sequence record 208514 | Addgene NGS Result
TAATACGACTCACTATAGGGGAATTGTGAGCGGATAACAATTCCCCTCTAGAAATAATTTTGTTTAACTT
TAAGAAGGAGATATACCATGGGCAGCAGCCATCATCATCATCATCACAGCAGCGGCCTGGTGCCGCGCGG
CAGCCATATGTTTAAAATTGTGTATCCGAACGCCAAAGATTTCTTTAGCTTCATCAACAGCATTACCAAC
GTTACGGATTCTATCATCCTGAACTTCACCGAAGATGGCATCTTCAGTCGTCATCTGACGGAAGATAAAG
TGCTGATGGCAATCATGCGCATTCCGAAAGATGTTCTGTCTGAATACAGTATTGATAGCCCGACCTCTGT
GAAACTGGATGTGAGCTCTGTGAAGAAAATTCTGAGCAAAGCAAGTAGCAAAAAAGCGACGATTGAACTG
ACCGAAACGGATTCTGGCCTGAAAATCATCATCCGTGATGAAAAATCTTGCGCCAAAAGTACCATCTACA
TCAAAGCAGAAAAAGGCCAGGTTGAACAGCTGACGGAACCGAAAGTGAACCTGGCCGTTAATTTTACCAC
GGATGAAAGCGTGCTGAACGTTATCGCGGCCGATGTGACCCTGGTTGGTGAAGAAATGCGTATCAGCACG
GAAGAAGATAAAATCAAAATTGAAGCGGGCGAAGAAGGTAAACGCTATGTGGCCTTTCTGATGAAAGATA
AACCGCTGAAAGAACTGAGCATCGATACCTCTGCCTCTAGTAGCTACAGCGCAGAAATGTTCAAAGATGC
GGTGAAAGGCCTGCGTGGTTTTAGTGCGCCGACGATGGTGTCTTTCGGTGAAAATCTGCCGATGAAAATT
GATGTGGAAGCAGTTAGCGGCGGTCACATGATCTTCTGGATTGCGCCGCGCTTAGGCGGTGGCGGCAGCC
CTCCACCTCCACCGCCTCCTCCACCGCCACCACCGCCGCCTCCACCTCCACCGCCGCCCGGAGGTGGTGG
CTCTATGTCTAAAGTAGTGTATGTGTCACATGATGGAACGCGTCGCGAACTGGATGTGGCGGATGGCGTC
AGCCTGATGCAGGCTGCAGTCTCCAATGGTATCTACGATATTGTCGGTGATTGTGGCGGCAGCGCCAGCT
GTGCCACCTGCCATGTCTATGTGAACGAAGCGTTCACGGACAAGGTGCCCGCCGCCAACGAGCGGGAAAT
CGGCATGCTGGAGAGCGTCACGGCCGAACTGAAGCCGAACAGCAGGCTCAGCTGCCAGATCATCATGACG
CCCGAGCTGGATGGCATCGTGGTCGATGTTCCCGATAGGCAATGGTAAGGATCCGGCTGCTAACAAAGCC
CGAAAGGAAGCTGAGTTGGCTGCTGCCACCGCTGAGCAATAACTAGCATAACCCCTTGGGGCCTCTAAAC
GGGTCTTGAGGGGTTTTTTGCTGAAAGGAGGAACTATATCCGGATATCCCGCAAGAGGCCCGGCAGTACC
GGCATAACCAAGCCTATGCCTACAGCATCCAGGGTGACGGTGCCGAGGATGACGATGAGCGCATTGTTAG
ATTTCATACACGGTGCCTGACTGCGTTAGCAATTTAACTGTGATAAACTACCGCATTAAAGCTTATCGAT
GATAAGCTGTCAAACATGAGAATTCTTGAAGACGAAAGGGCCTCGTGATACGCCTATTTTTATAGGTTAA
TGTCATGATAATAATGGTTTCTTAGACGTCAGGTGGCACTTTTCGGGGAAATGTGCGCGGAACCCCTATT
TGTTTATTTTTCTAAATACATTCAAATATGTATCCGCTCATGAGACAATAACCCTGATAAATGCTTCAAT
AATATTGAAAAAGGAAGAGTATGAGTATTCAACATTTCCGTGTCGCCCTTATTCCCTTTTTTGCGGCATT
TTGCCTTCCTGTTTTTGCTCACCCAGAAACGCTGGTGAAAGTAAAAGATGCTGAAGATCAGTTGGGTGCA
CGAGTGGGTTACATCGAACTGGATCTCAACAGCGGTAAGATCCTTGAGAGTTTTCGCCCCGAAGAACGTT
TTCCAATGATGAGCACTTTTAAAGTTCTGCTATGTGGCGCGGTATTATCCCGTGTTGACGCCGGGCAAGA
GCAACTCGGTCGCCGCATACACTATTCTCAGAATGACTTGGTTGAGTACTCACCAGTCACAGAAAAGCAT
CTTACGGATGGCATGACAGTAAGAGAATTATGCAGTGCTGCCATAACCATGAGTGATAACACTGCGGCCA
ACTTACTTCTGACAACGATCGGAGGACCGAAGGAGCTAACCGCTTTTTTGCACAACATGGGGGATCATGT
AACTCGCCTTGATCGTTGGGAACCGGAGCTGAATGAAGCCATACCAAACGACGAGCGTGACACCACGATG
CCTGCAGCAATGGCAACAACGTTGCGCAAACTATTAACTGGCGAACTACTTACTCTAGCTTCCCGGCAAC
AATTAATAGACTGGATGGAGGCGGATAAAGTTGCAGGACCACTTCTGCGCTCGGCCCTTCCGGCTGGCTG
GTTTATTGCTGATAAATCTGGAGCCGGTGAGCGTGGGTCTCGCGGTATCATTGCAGCACTGGGGCCAGAT
GGTAAGCCCTCCCGTATCGTAGTTATCTACACGACGGGGAGTCAGGCAACTATGGATGAACGAAATAGAC
AGATCGCTGAGATAGGTGCCTCACTGATTAAGCATTGGTAACTGTCAGACCAAGTTTACTCATATATACT
TTAGATTGATTTAAAACTTCATTTTTAATTTAAAAGGATCTAGGTGAAGATCCTTTTTGATAATCTCATG
ACCAAAATCCCTTAACGTGAGTTTTCGTTCCACTGAGCGTCAGACCCCGTAGAAAAGATCAAAGGATCTT
CTTGAGATCCTTTTTTTCTGCGCGTAATCTGCTGCTTGCAAACAAAAAAACCACCGCTACCAGCGGTGGT
TTGTTTGCCGGATCAAGAGCTACCAACTCTTTTTCCGAAGGTAACTGGCTTCAGCAGAGCGCAGATACCA
AATACTGTCCTTCTAGTGTAGCCGTAGTTAGGCCACCACTTCAAGAACTCTGTAGCACCGCCTACATACC
TCGCTCTGCTAATCCTGTTACCAGTGGCTGCTGCCAGTGGCGATAAGTCGTGTCTTACCGGGTTGGACTC
AAGACGATAGTTACCGGATAAGGCGCAGCGGTCGGGCTGAACGGGGGGTTCGTGCACACAGCCCAGCTTG
GAGCGAACGACCTACACCGAACTGAGATACCTACAGCGTGAGCTATGAGAAAGCGCCACGCTTCCCGAAG
GGAGAAAGGCGGACAGGTATCCGGTAAGCGGCAGGGTCGGAACAGGAGAGCGCACGAGGGAGCTTCCAGG
GGGAAACGCCTGGTATCTTTATAGTCCTGTCGGGTTTCGCCACCTCTGACTTGAGCGTCGATTTTTGTGA
TGCTCGTCAGGGGGGCGGAGCCTATGGAAAAACGCCAGCAACGCGGCCTTTTTACGGTTCCTGGCCTTTT
GCTGGCCTTTTGCTCACATGTTCTTTCCTGCGTTATCCCCTGATTCTGTGGATAACCGTATTACCGCCTT
TGAGTGAGCTGATACCGCTCGCCGCAGCCGAACGACCGAGCGCAGCGAGTCAGTGAGCGAGGAAGCGGTT
GAGCGCCTGATGCGAGCGAGGAAGCGGTTGAGCGCCTGATGCGGAGCGAGGAAGCGGTTGAGCGCCTGAT
GCGGTATTTTCTCCTTACGCATCTGTGCGGTATTTCACACCGCAATGGTGCACTCTCAGTACAATCTGCT
CTGATGCCGCATAGTTAAGCCAGTATACACTCCGCTATCGCTACGTGACTGGGTCATGGCTGCGCCCCGA
CACCCGCCAACACCCGCTGACGCGCCCTGACGGGCTTGTCTGCTCCCGGCATCCGCTTACAGACAAGCTG
TGACCGTCTCCGGGAGCTGCATGTGTCAGAGGTTTTCACCGTCATCACCGAAACGCGCGAGGCAGCTGCG
GTAAAGCTCATCAGCGTGGTCGTGAAGCGATTCACAGATGTCTGCCTGTTCATCCGCGTCCAGCTCGTTG
AGTTTCTCCAGAAGCGTTAATGTCTGGCTTCTGATAAAGCGGGCCATGTTAAGGGCGGTTTTTTCCTGTT
TGGTCACTGATGCCTCCGTGTAAGGGGGATTTCTGTTCATGGGGGTAATGATACCGATGAAACGAGAGAG
GATGCTCACGATACGGGTTACTGATGATGAACATGCCCGGTTACTGGAACGTTGTGAGGGTAAACAACTG
GCGGTATGGATGCGGCGGGACCAGAGAAAAATCACTCAGGGTCAATGCCAGCGCTTCGTTAATACAGATG
TAGGTGTTCCACAGGGTAGCCAGCAGCATCCTGCGATGCAGATCCGGAACATAATGGTGCAGGGCGCTGA
CTTCCGCGTTTCCAGACTTTACGAAACACGGAAACCGAAGACCATTCATGTTGTTGCTCAGGTCGCAGAC
GTTTTGCAGCAGCAGTCGCTTCACGTTCGCTCGCGTATCGGTGATTCATTCTGCTAACCAGTAAGGCAAC
CCCGCCAGCCTAGCCGGGTCCTCAACGACAGGAGCACGATCATGCGCACCCGTGGCCAGGACCCAACGCT
GCCCGAGATGCGCCGCGTGCGGCTGCTGGAGATGGCGGACGCGATGGATATGTTCTGCCAAGGGTTGGTT
TGCGCATTCACAGTTCTCCGCAAGAATTGATTGGCTCCAATTCTTGGAGTGGTGAATCCGTTAGCGAGGT
GCCGCCGGCTTCCATTCAGGTCGAGGTGGCCCGGCTCCATGCACCGCGACGCAACGCGGGGAGGCAGACA
AGGTATAGGGCGGCGCCTACAATCCATGCCAACCCGTTCCATGTGCTCGCCGAGGCGGCATAAATCGCCG
TGACGATCAGCGGTCCAATGATCGAAGTTAGGCTGGTAAGAGCCGCGAGCGATCCTTGAAGCTGTCCCTG
ATGGTCGTCATCTACCTGCCTGGACAGCATGGCCTGCAACGCGGGCATCCCGATGCCGCCGGAAGCGAGA
AGAATCATAATGGGGAAGGCCATCCAGCCTCGCGTCGCGAACGCCAGCAAGACGTAGCCCAGCGCGTCGG
CCGCCATGCCGGCGATAATGGCCTGCTTCTCGCCGAAACGTTTGGTGGCGGGACCAGTGACGAAGGCTTG
AGCGAGGGCGTGCAAGATTCCGAATACCGCAAGCGACAGGCCGATCATCGTCGCGCTCCAGCGAAAGCGG
TCCTCGCCGAAAATGACCCAGAGCGCTGCCGGCACCTGTCCTACGAGTTGCATGATAAAGAAGACAGTCA
TAAGTGCGGCGACGATAGTCATGCCCCGCGCCCACCGGAAGGAGCTGACTGGGTTGAAGGCTCTCAAGGG
CATCGGTCGAGATCCCGGTGCCTAATGAGTGAGCTAACTTACATTAATTGCGTTGCGCTCACTGCCCGCT
TTCCAGTCGGGAAACCTGTCGTGCCAGCTGCATTAATGAATCGGCCAACGCGCGGGGAGAGGCGGTTTGC
GTATTGGGCGCCAGGGTGGTTTTTCTTTTCACCAGTGAGACGGGCAACAGCTGATTGCCCTTCACCGCCT
GGCCCTGAGAGAGTTGCAGCAAGCGGTCCACGCTGGTTTGCCCCAGCAGGCGAAAATCCTGTTTGATGGT
GGTTAACGGCGGGATATAACATGAGCTGTCTTCGGTATCGTCGTATCCCACTACCGAGATATCCGCACCA
ACGCGCAGCCCGGACTCGGTAATGGCGCGCATTGCGCCCAGCGCCATCTGATCGTTGGCAACCAGCATCG
CAGTGGGAACGATGCCCTCATTCAGCATTTGCATGGTTTGTTGAAAACCGGACATGGCACTCCAGTCGCC
TTCCCGTTCCGCTATCGGCTGAATTTGATTGCGAGTGAGATATTTATGCCAGCCAGCCAGACGCAGACGC
GCCGAGACAGAACTTAATGGGCCCGCTAACAGCGCGATTTGCTGGTGACCCAATGCGACCAGATGCTCCA
CGCCCAGTCGCGTACCGTCTTCATGGGAGAAAATAATACTGTTGATGGGTGTCTGGTCAGAGACATCAAG
AAATAACGCCGGAACATTAGTGCAGGCAGCTTCCACAGCAATGGCATCCTGGTCATCCAGCGGATAGTTA
ATGATCAGCCCACTGACGCGTTGCGCGAGAAGATTGTGCACCGCCGCTTTACAGGCTTCGACGCCGCTTC
GTTCTACCATCGACACCACCACGCTGGCACCCAGTTGATCGGCGCGAGATTTAATCGCCGCGACAATTTG
CGACGGCGCGTGCAGGGCCAGACTGGAGGTGGCAACGCCAATCAGCAACGACTGTTTGCCCGCCAGTTGT
TGTGCCACGCGGTTGGGAATGTAATTCAGCTCCGCCATCGCCGCTTCCACTTTTTCCCGCGTTTTCGCAG
AAACGTGGCTGGCCTGGTTCACCACGCGGGAAACGGTCTGATAAGAGACACCGGCATACTCTGCGACATC
GTATAACGTTACTGGTTTCACATTCACCACCCTGAATTGACTCTCTTCCGGGCGCTATCATGCCATACCG
CGAAAGGTTTTGCGCCATTCGATGGTGTCCGGGATCTCGACGCTCTCCCTTATGCGACTCCTGCATTAGG
AAGCAGCCCAGTAGTAGGTTGAGGCCGTTGAGCACCGCCGCCGCAAGGAATGGTGCATGCAAGGAGATGG
CGCCCAACAGTCCCCCGGCCACGGGGCCTGCCACCATACCCACGCCGAAACAAGCGCTCATGAGCCCGAA
GTGGCGAGCCCGATCTTCCCCATCGGTGATGTCGGCGATATAGGCGCCAGCAACCGCACCTGTGGCGCCG
GTGATGCCGGCCACGATGCGTCCGGCGTAGAGGATCGAGATCTCGATCCCGCGAAAT
